Addgene plasmid #22353: pCI-MOR170-1
Depositing lab: Hiroaki Matsunami. Depositing organization: Duke University. Publication: Odor coding by a Mammalian receptor repertoire. Saito H, Chi Q, Zhuang H, Matsunami H, Mainland JD. Sci Signal. 2009 . 2(60):ra9. 10.1126/scisignal.2000016 PubMed 19261596.
Backbone
  Vector backbone: pCI
  Backbone manufacturer: Promega
  Backbone size w/o insert (bp): 4006
  Vector type: Mammalian Expression
Growth in bacteria
  Bacterial resistance: Ampicillin, 100 μg/mL
  Growth temperature: 37°C
  Growth strain: DH5alpha
  Copy number: Unknown
Gene/Insert
  Gene/Insert name: MOR170-1 (alt name: Mus musculus olfactory receptor 895)
  Species: M. musculus (mouse)
  Insert size (bp): 951
  GenBank ID: NM_146875
  Entrez Gene: Olfr895 (a.k.a. MOR170-1)
  Tag / fusion protein: Rho (N terminal on insert)
  Cloning method: Restriction Enzyme; 5′ cloning site NheI (not destroyed); 3′ cloning site NotI (not destroyed)
  Sequencing primers: 5′ T7; 3′ EBV-rev
Terms and licenses: Academic/Nonprofit Terms; Industry Terms: Not Available to Industry
How to cite: pCI-MOR170-1 was a gift from Hiroaki Matsunami (Addgene plasmid # 22353 ; http://n2t.net/addgene:22353 ; RRID:Addgene_22353)
