[The description below was written by a language model from this plasmid's Addgene catalogue record and pLannotate feature annotations shown in this document.]
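Description:
pCI-MOR170-1 is a mammalian expression plasmid built on the Promega pCI backbone that carries the mouse odorant receptor MOR170-1 (Olfr895) as a roughly 950 bp insert cloned between NheI and NotI, both of which remain intact. It is propagated in E. coli through a high-copy ColE1/pUC-type origin and selected with ampicillin via the bla gene and its own promoter. An f1 origin is also present, allowing single-stranded DNA production. The short fragments annotated as lacZα, bom, rop and SV40 large T antigen are backbone remnants rather than functional genes.

Expression in mammalian cells is driven by the human cytomegalovirus immediate-early enhancer and promoter, followed by a chimeric β-globin/immunoglobulin intron that generally improves transcript processing and expression. The transcript is terminated by the SV40 polyadenylation signal. A T7 promoter just upstream of the coding region serves as a sequencing primer site and could support in vitro transcription. The receptor is fused at its N terminus to a Rho tag, a short leader from rhodopsin. The automated annotation picks this up as a small opsin fragment matched to an eel homologue. Such a tag is commonly used to promote cell-surface trafficking of odorant receptors in heterologous cells and to permit surface detection. The annotation tool labels the receptor open reading frame as the related mouse receptor Olfr1019. This is best read as a nearest-homologue match within a large, similar gene family, since the catalogue entry identifies the insert as Olfr895. The associated work concerns odour coding across a mammalian receptor repertoire, which suggests use in heterologous expression for functional screening against odorants.
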