Features (pLannotate 1.2.2; 15 found; start..end, strand, type, name):
    140..517     +  enhancer       CMV enhancer: human cytomegalovirus immediate early enhancer
    519..718     +  promoter       CMV promoter: human cytomegalovirus (CMV) immediate early promoter
    857..989     +  intron         chimeric intron: chimera between introns from human β-globin and immunoglobulin heavy chain genes
   1034..1052    +  promoter       T7 promoter: promoter for bacteriophage T7 RNA polymerase
   1058..1120    +  CDS            OPSD1_ANGAN (fragment): Experimental evidence at protein level: Swiss-Prot protein existence level 1. Visual pigments such as rhodopsin and porphyropsin are light- absorbing molecules that mediate vision. Rhodopsin consists of an apoprotein, opsin, covalently linked to 11-cis-retinal. This receptor is coupled to the activation of phospholipase C. Porphyropsin consists of opsin covalently linked to 11-cis 3,4-didehydroretinal. From Anguilla anguilla (European freshwater eel) (Muraena anguilla).
   1160..2059    +  CDS            Olfr1019: O1019_MOUSE - Also known as Mor180-1. Experimental evidence at protein level: Swiss-Prot protein existence level 1. Olfactory receptor that is activated by the binding of organosulfur odorants with thioether groups such as (methylthio)methanethiol (MTMT). The activity of this receptor is mediated by G proteins which activate adenylyl cyclase (Probable). From Mus musculus (Mouse).
   2107..2228    -  polyA_signal   SV40 poly(A) signal: SV40 polyadenylation signal
   2251..2319    -  CDS            large T antigen (fragment): large T antigen from SV40 (simian virus 40)
   2338..2405    +  CDS            lacZα (fragment): LacZα fragment of β-galactosidase; lacZ fragment
   2409..2837    +  rep_origin     f1 ori (sequence partly withheld): f1 bacteriophage origin of replication; arrow indicates direction of (+) strand synthesis
   2865..2964    -  misc_feature   bom (fragment): basis of mobility region from pBR322
   3066..3101    -  CDS            rop (fragment): Rop protein, which maintains plasmids at low copy number; rop
   3196..3300    +  promoter       AmpR promoter: bla
   3301..4161    +  CDS            AmpR: β-lactamase; bla; confers resistance to ampicillin, carbenicillin, and related antibiotics
   4332..4920    +  rep_origin     ori: high-copy-number ColE1/pMB1/pBR322/pUC origin of replication
>Addgene plasmid #22353 | pCI-MOR170-1 | depositor full sequence | sequence record 10262 | Author sequence
TCAATATTGGCCATTAGCCATATTATTCATTGGTTATATAGCATAAATCAATATTGGCTATTGGCCATTG
CATACGTTGTATCTATATCATAATATGTACATTTATATTGGCTCATGTCCAATATGACCGCCATGTTGGC
ATTGATTATTGACTAGTTATTAATAGTAATCAATTACGGGGTCATTAGTTCATAGCCCATATATGGAGTT
CCGCGTTACATAACTTACGGTAAATGGCCCGCCTGGCTGACCGCCCAACGACCCCCGCCCATTGACGTCA
ATAATGACGTATGTTCCCATAGTAACGCCAATAGGGACTTTCCATTGACGTCAATGGGTGGAGTATTTAC
GGTAAACTGCCCACTTGGCAGTACATCAAGTGTATCATATGCCAAGTCCGCCCCCTATTGACGTCAATGA
CGGTAAATGGCCCGCCTGGCATTATGCCCAGTACATGACCTTACGGGACTTTCCTACTTGGCAGTACATC
TACGTATTAGTCATCGCTATTACCATGGTGATGCGGTTTTGGCAGTACACCAATGGGCGTGGATAGCGGT
TTGACTCACGGGGATTTCCAAGTCTCCACCCCATTGACGTCAATGGGAGTTTGTTTTGGCACCAAAATCA
ACGGGACTTTCCAAAATGTCGTAATAACCCCGCCCCGTTGACGCAAATGGGCGGTAGGCGTGTACGGTGG
GAGGTCTATATAAGCAGAGCTCGTTTAGTGAACCGTCAGATCACTAGAAGCTTTATTGCGGTAGTTTATC
ACAGTTAAATTGCTAACGCAGTCAGTGCTTCTGACACAACAGTCTCGAACTTAAGCTGCAGAAGTTGGTC
GTGAGGCACTGGGCAGGTAAGTATCAAGGTTACAAGACAGGTTTAAGGAGACCAATAGAAACTGGGCTTG
TCGAGACAGAGAAGACTCTTGCGTTTCTGATAGGCACCTATTGGTCTTACTGACATCCACTTTGCCTTTC
TCTCCACAGGTGTCCACTCCCAGTTCAATTACAGCTCTTAAGGCTAGAGTACTTAATACGACTCACTATA
GGCTAGCATGAATGGCACAGAAGGCCCTAACTTCTACGTGCCCTTCTCCAATGCGACGGGTGTGGTACGC
GAATTCACGCGTATGCCACTCAATGCACAAAAGACTATGGAAAATGATTCTTCTGTGTCTGAGTTTATTC
TTATGGGACTGACAGACCAACCTGAGCTCCAGCTGCCCTTATTTGTTCTGTTCTTGGTGAACTACACAGT
CACTGTGATGGGAAATTTGAGCTTAATGAATCTCATTTGCCTAAACTCAAACCTTCACACCCCCATGTAC
TTTTTCATCTTCAACCTGTCCTTCATTGACTTCTGTTATTCAATGGTCTTTACCCCCAAAATGCTGATGG
GCTTTGTTGTAGAGAAGAACATCATCTCCTTCAGAGGATGCATGACTCAGCTGTTTTTCTTCCTATTTTT
TGTGAACTCTGAGAGTTATGTGCTGACAGCAATGGCCTATGATCGCTATGTGGCCATCTGTCAGCCACTG
CTCTACAAAGCTGTTATGTCACCTGGCATCTGCTTTCTATTGATATTTTGTACTTATTTGATGGGGCTTG
TTAGTGCCTTATTCCATACAGGTTTTATGATAAGGCTCAACTTTTGTGATTCTAATGTTATCAACCACTA
TATGTGTGATATCTTCCCTCTCTTTCGGCTCTCCTGCAGTAGCACCTATCTCACTGAGCTTGTGAGCTCT
GCTGTGGTGGGTACAGCTATTATCTTATGTTGCCTCATTATCTTAATCTCTTATGGTATGATCCTTTACA
ATATCATTCATATGTCATCAGGTAAGGGTTGGTCCAAAGCCTTGGGCACTTGTGGTTCTCACATTATAAC
TGTTAGCTTGTTCTATGTAACTGGGATGCTTGCTTATGTCAAGCCATCATCTGCTGAGACTGTGGGACAG
GGGAAAATTTTCTCAGTATTTTACACTTTTTTGGTGCCCATGCTGAATCCTCTTATTTACAGCCTCAGGA
ACAAGGATGTCAAACTTGCTGTGAAAAAAACCTGGAAGAGACTCACATGTTAAGCGGCCGCTTCGAGCAG
ACATGATAAGATACATTGATGAGTTTGGACAAACCACAACTAGAATGCAGTGAAAAAAATGCTTTATTTG
TGAAATTTGTGATGCTATTGCTTTATTTGTAACCATTATAAGCTGCAATAAACAAGTTAACAACAACAAT
TGCATTCATTTTATGTTTCAGGTTCAGGGGGAGATGTGGGAGGTTTTTTAAAGCAAGTAAAACCTCTACA
AATGTGGTAAAATCGATAAGGATCCGGGCTGGCGTAATAGCGAAGAGGCCCGCACCGATCGCCCTTCCCA
ACAGTTGCGCAGCCTGAATGGCGAATGG
[124 nt withheld, positions 2409-2532]
C
[91 nt withheld, positions 2534-2624]
A
[49 nt withheld, positions 2626-2674]
CCTTTGACGTTGGAGTCCACGTTCTTT
[37 nt withheld, positions 2702-2738]
ACCCTATCTCGGTCTATTCTTTTGATTTATAAGGGATTTTGCCGATTTCGGCCTATTGGTTAAAAAATGA
GCTGATTTAACAAAAATTTAACGCGAATTTTAACAAAATATTAACGCTTACAATTTCCTGATGCGGTATT
TTCTCCTTACGCATCTGTGCGGTATTTCACACCGCATATGGTGCACTCTCAGTACAATCTGCTCTGATGC
CGCATAGTTAAGCCAGCCCCGACACCCGCCAACACCCGCTGACGCGCCCTGACGGGCTTGTCTGCTCCCG
GCATCCGCTTACAGACAAGCTGTGACCGTCTCCGGGAGCTGCATGTGTCAGAGGTTTTCACCGTCATCAC
CGAAACGCGCGAGACGAAAGGGCCTCGTGATACGCCTATTTTTATAGGTTAATGTCATGATAATAATGGT
TTCTTAGACGTCAGGTGGCACTTTTCGGGGAAATGTGCGCGGAACCCCTATTTGTTTATTTTTCTAAATA
CATTCAAATATGTATCCGCTCATGAGACAATAACCCTGATAAATGCTTCAATAATATTGAAAAAGGAAGA
GTATGAGTATTCAACATTTCCGTGTCGCCCTTATTCCCTTTTTTGCGGCATTTTGCCTTCCTGTTTTTGC
TCACCCAGAAACGCTGGTGAAAGTAAAAGATGCTGAAGATCAGTTGGGTGCACGAGTGGGTTACATCGAA
CTGGATCTCAACAGCGGTAAGATCCTTGAGAGTTTTCGCCCCGAAGAACGTTTTCCAATGATGAGCACTT
TTAAAGTTCTGCTATGTGGCGCGGTATTATCCCGTATTGACGCCGGGCAAGAGCAACTCGGTCGCCGCAT
ACACTATTCTCAGAATGACTTGGTTGAGTACTCACCAGTCACAGAAAAGCATCTTACGGATGGCATGACA
GTAAGAGAATTATGCAGTGCTGCCATAACCATGAGTGATAACACTGCGGCCAACTTACTTCTGACAACGA
TCGGAGGACCGAAGGAGCTAACCGCTTTTTTGCACAACATGGGGGATCATGTAACTCGCCTTGATCGTTG
GGAACCGGAGCTGAATGAAGCCATACCAAACGACGAGCGTGACACCACGATGCCTGTAGCAATGGCAACA
ACGTTGCGCAAACTATTAACTGGCGAACTACTTACTCTAGCTTCCCGGCAACAATTAATAGACTGGATGG
AGGCGGATAAAGTTGCAGGACCACTTCTGCGCTCGGCCCTTCCGGCTGGCTGGTTTATTGCTGATAAATC
TGGAGCCGGTGAGCGTGGGTCTCGCGGTATCATTGCAGCACTGGGGCCAGATGGTAAGCCCTCCCGTATC
GTAGTTATCTACACGACGGGGAGTCAGGCAACTATGGATGAACGAAATAGACAGATCGCTGAGATAGGTG
CCTCACTGATTAAGCATTGGTAACTGTCAGACCAAGTTTACTCATATATACTTTAGATTGATTTAAAACT
TCATTTTTAATTTAAAAGGATCTAGGTGAAGATCCTTTTTGATAATCTCATGACCAAAATCCCTTAACGT
GAGTTTTCGTTCCACTGAGCGTCAGACCCCGTAGAAAAGATCAAAGGATCTTCTTGAGATCCTTTTTTTC
TGCGCGTAATCTGCTGCTTGCAAACAAAAAAACCACCGCTACCAGCGGTGGTTTGTTTGCCGGATCAAGA
GCTACCAACTCTTTTTCCGAAGGTAACTGGCTTCAGCAGAGCGCAGATACCAAATACTGTTCTTCTAGTG
TAGCCGTAGTTAGGCCACCACTTCAAGAACTCTGTAGCACCGCCTACATACCTCGCTCTGCTAATCCTGT
TACCAGTGGCTGCTGCCAGTGGCGATAAGTCGTGTCTTACCGGGTTGGACTCAAGACGATAGTTACCGGA
TAAGGCGCAGCGGTCGGGCTGAACGGGGGGTTCGTGCACACAGCCCAGCTTGGAGCGAACGACCTACACC
GAACTGAGATACCTACAGCGTGAGCTATGAGAAAGCGCCACGCTTCCCGAAGGGAGAAAGGCGGACAGGT
ATCCGGTAAGCGGCAGGGTCGGAACAGGAGAGCGCACGAGGGAGCTTCCAGGGGGAAACGCCTGGTATCT
TTATAGTCCTGTCGGGTTTCGCCACCTCTGACTTGAGCGTCGATTTTTGTGATGCTCGTCAGGGGGGCGG
AGCCTATGGAAAAACGCCAGCAACGCGGCCTTTTTACGGTTCCTGGCCTTTTGCTGGCCTTTTGCTCACA
TGGCTCGACAGATCT
