>Addgene plasmid #22353 | pCI-MOR170-1 | addgene partial sequence | sequence record 28186 | 22353 with T7
CCTACTTCTACGTGCCCTTCTCCAATGCGACGGGTGTGGTACGCGAATTCACGCGTATGCCACTCAATGC
ACAAAAGACTATGGAAAATGATTCTTCTGTGTCTGAGTTTATTCTTATGGGACTGACAGACCAACCTGAG
CTCCAGCTGCCCTTATTTGTTCTGTTCTTGGTGAACTACACAGTCACTGTGATGGGAAATTTGAGCTTAA
TGAATCTCATTTGCCTAAACTCAAACCTTCACACCCCCATGTACTTTTTCATCTTCAACCTGTCCTTCAT
TGACTTCTGTTATTCAATGGTCTTTACCCCCAAAATGCTGATGGGCTTTGTTGTAGAGAAGAACATCATC
TCCTTCAGAGGATGCATGACTCAGCTGTTTTTCTTCCTATTTTTTGTGAACTCTGAGAGTTATGTGCTGA
CAGCAATGGCCTATGATCGCTATGTGGCCATCTGTCAGCCACTGCTCTACAAAGCTGTTATGTCACCTGG
CATCTGCTTTCTATTGATATTTTGTACTTATTTGATGGGGCTTGTTAGTGCCTTATTCCATACAGGTTTT
ATGATAAGGCTCAACTTTTGTGATTCTAATGTTATCAACCACTATATGTGTGATATCTTCCCTCTCTTTC
GGCTCTCCTGCAGTAGCACCTATCTCACTGAGCTTGTGAGCTCTGCTGTGGTGGGTACAGCTATTATCTT
ATGTTGCCTCATTATCTTAA
